>Addgene plasmid #143340 | TFORF2117 | addgene full sequence | sequence record 400304 | Addgene NGS Result
TTAATGTAGTCTTATGCAATACTCTTGTAGTCTTGCAACATGGTAACGATGAGTTAGCAACATGCCTTAC
AAGGAGAGAAAAAGCACCGTGCATGCCGATTGGTGGAAGTAAGGTGGTACGATCGTGCCTTATTAGGAAG
GCAACAGACGGGTCTGACATGGATTGGACGAACCACTGAATTGCCGCATTGCAGAGATATTGTATTTAAG
TGCCTAGCTCGATACATAAACGGGTCTCTCTGGTTAGACCAGATCTGAGCCTGGGAGCTCTCTGGCTAAC
TAGGGAACCCACTGCTTAAGCCTCAATAAAGCTTGCCTTGAGTGCTTCAAGTAGTGTGTGCCCGTCTGTT
GTGTGACTCTGGTAACTAGAGATCCCTCAGACCCTTTTAGTCAGTGTGGAAAATCTCTAGCAGTGGCGCC
CGAACAGGGACTTGAAAGCGAAAGGGAAACCAGAGGAGCTCTCTCGACGCAGGACTCGGCTTGCTGAAGC
GCGCACGGCAAGAGGCGAGGGGCGGCGACTGGTGAGTACGCCAAAAATTTTGACTAGCGGAGGCTAGAAG
GAGAGAGATGGGTGCGAGAGCGTCAGTATTAAGCGGGGGAGAATTAGATCGCGATGGGAAAAAATTCGGT
TAAGGCCAGGGGGAAAGAAAAAATATAAATTAAAACATATAGTATGGGCAAGCAGGGAGCTAGAACGATT
CGCAGTTAATCCTGGCCTGTTAGAAACATCAGAAGGCTGTAGACAAATACTGGGACAGCTACAACCATCC
CTTCAGACAGGATCAGAAGAACTTAGATCATTATATAATACAGTAGCAACCCTCTATTGTGTGCATCAAA
GGATAGAGATAAAAGACACCAAGGAAGCTTTAGACAAGATAGAGGAAGAGCAAAACAAAAGTAAGACCAC
CGCACAGCAAGCGGCCGCTGATCTTCAGACCTGGAGGAGGAGATATGAGGGACAATTGGAGAAGTGAATT
ATATAAATATAAAGTAGTAAAAATTGAACCATTAGGAGTAGCACCCACCAAGGCAAAGAGAAGAGTGGTG
CAGAGAGAAAAAAGAGCAGTGGGAATAGGAGCTTTGTTCCTTGGGTTCTTGGGAGCAGCAGGAAGCACTA
TGGGCGCAGCGTCAATGACGCTGACGGTACAGGCCAGACAATTATTGTCTGGTATAGTGCAGCAGCAGAA
CAATTTGCTGAGGGCTATTGAGGCGCAACAGCATCTGTTGCAACTCACAGTCTGGGGCATCAAGCAGCTC
CAGGCAAGAATCCTGGCTGTGGAAAGATACCTAAAGGATCAACAGCTCCTGGGGATTTGGGGTTGCTCTG
GAAAACTCATTTGCACCACTGCTGTGCCTTGGAATGCTAGTTGGAGTAATAAATCTCTGGAACAGATTTG
GAATCACACGACCTGGATGGAGTGGGACAGAGAAATTAACAATTACACAAGCTTAATACACTCCTTAATT
GAAGAATCGCAAAACCAGCAAGAAAAGAATGAACAAGAATTATTGGAATTAGATAAATGGGCAAGTTTGT
GGAATTGGTTTAACATAACAAATTGGCTGTGGTATATAAAATTATTCATAATGATAGTAGGAGGCTTGGT
AGGTTTAAGAATAGTTTTTGCTGTACTTTCTATAGTGAATAGAGTTAGGCAGGGATATTCACCATTATCG
TTTCAGACCCACCTCCCAACCCCGAGGGGACCCATGCATTGCATCTCAATTAGTCAGCAACCAGGTGTGG
AAAGTCCCCAGGCTCCCCAGCAGGCAGAAGTATGCAAAGCATGCGTCTCAATTAGTCAGCAACCATAGTC
CCGCCCCTAACTCCGCCCATCCCGCCCCTAACTCCGCCCAGTTCCGCCCATTCTCCGCCCCATGGCTGAC
TAATTTTTTTTATTTATGCAGAGGCCGAGGCCGCCTCGGCCTCTGAGCTATTCCAGAAGTAGTGAGGAGG
CTTTTTTGGAGGCCTAGGCTTTTGCAAAAAGCTTTCTAGAGGTACCACCGGAGCTTACCATGACCGAGTA
CAAGCCCACGGTGCGCCTCGCCACCCGCGACGACGTCCCCAGGGCCGTACGCACCCTCGCCGCCGCGTTC
GCCGACTACCCCGCCACGCGCCACACCGTCGATCCGGACCGCCACATCGAGCGGGTCACCGAGCTGCAAG
AACTCTTCCTCACGCGCGTCGGGCTCGACATCGGCAAGGTGTGGGTCGCGGACGACGGCGCCGCCGTGGC
GGTCTGGACCACGCCGGAGAGCGTCGAAGCGGGGGCGGTGTTCGCCGAGATCGGCCCGCGCATGGCCGAG
TTGAGCGGTTCCCGGCTGGCCGCGCAGCAACAGATGGAAGGCCTCCTGGCGCCGCACCGGCCCAAGGAGC
CCGCGTGGTTCCTGGCCACCGTCGGCGTCTCGCCCGACCACCAGGGCAAGGGTCTGGGCAGCGCCGTCGT
GCTCCCCGGAGTGGAGGCGGCCGAGCGCGCCGGGGTGCCCGCCTTCCTGGAGACCTCCGCGCCCCGCAAC
CTCCCCTTCTACGAGCGGCTCGGCTTCACCGTCACCGCCGACGTCGAGGTGCCCGAAGGACCGCGCACCT
GGTGCATGACCCGCAAGCCCGGTGCCAGTTAACGAATTCTAGATCTTGAGACAAATGGCAGTATTCATCC
ACAATTTTAAAAGAAAAGGGGGGATTGGGGGGTACAGTGCAGGGGAAAGAATAGTAGACATAATAGCAAC
AGACATACAAACTAAAGAATTACAAAAACAAATTACAAAAATTCAAAATTTTCGGGTTTATTACAGGGAC
AGCAGAGATCCACTTTGGCGCCGGCTCGAGGCCTGCAGGTGCAAAGATGGATAAAGTTTTAAACAGAGAG
GAATCTTTGCAGCTAATGGACCTTCTAGGTCTTGAAAGGAGTGGGAATTGGCTCCGGTGCCCGTCAGTGG
GCAGAGCGCACATCGCCCACAGTCCCCGAGAAGTTGGGGGGAGGGGTCGGCAATTGAACCGGTGCCTAGA
GAAGGTGGCGCGGGGTAAACTGGGAAAGTGATGTCGTGTACTGGCTCCGCCTTTTTCCCGAGGGTGGGGG
AGAACCGTATATAAGTGCAGTAGTCGCCGTGAACGTTCTTTTTCGCAACGGGTTTGCCGCCAGAACACAG
GTAAGTGCCGTGTGTGGTTCCCGCGGGCCTGGCCTCTTTACGGGTTATGGCCCTTGCGTGCCTTGAATTA
CTTCCACCTGGCTGCAGTACGTGATTCTTGATCCCGAGCTTCGGGTTGGAAGTGGGTGGGAGAGTTCGAG
GCCTTGCGCTTAAGGAGCCCCTTCGCCTCGTGCTTGAGTTGAGGCCTGGCCTGGGCGCTGGGGCCGCCGC
GTGCGAATCTGGTGGCACCTTCGCGCCTGTCTCGCTGCTTTCGATAAGTCTCTAGCCATTTAAAATTTTT
GATGACCTGCTGCGACGCTTTTTTTCTGGCAAGATAGTCTTGTAAATGCGGGCCAAGATCTGCACACTGG
TATTTCGGTTTTTGGGGCCGCGGGCGGCGACGGGGCCCGTGCGTCCCAGCGCACATGTTCGGCGAGGCGG
GGCCTGCGAGCGCGGCCACCGAGAATCGGACGGGGGTAGTCTCAAGCTGGCCGGCCTGCTCTGGTGCCTG
GCCTCGCGCCGCCGTGTATCGCCCCGCCCTGGGCGGCAAGGCTGGCCCGGTCGGCACCAGTTGCGTGAGC
GGAAAGATGGCCGCTTCCCGGCCCTGCTGCAGGGAGCTCAAAATGGAGGACGCGGCGCTCGGGAGAGCGG
GCGGGTGAGTCACCCACACAAAGGAAAAGGGCCTTTCCGTCCTCAGCCGTCGCTTCATGTGACTCCACGG
AGTACCGGGCGCCGTCCAGGCACCTCGATTAGTTCTCGAGCTTTTGGAGTACGTCGTCTTTAGGTTGGGG
GGAGGGGTTTTATGCGATGGAGTTTCCCCACACTGAGTGGGTGGAGACTGAAGTTAGGCCAGCTTGGCAC
TTGATGTAATTCTCCTTGGAATTTGCCCTTTTTGAGTTTGGATCTTGGTTCATTCTCAAGCCTCAGACAG
TGGTTCAAAGTTTTTTTCTTCCATTTCAGGTGTCGTGAGGCTAGCACCGCCACCATGGCCTCTGCGCCCT
GGCCGGAGCGGGTTCCGAGGCTGCTCGCTCCGCGCTTACCCTCTTACCCGCCCCCACCCCCAACAGTGGG
ATTACGGTCCATGGAGCAGGAGGAGACCTACCTGGAGCTCTACCTGGACCAGTGCGCCGCTCAGGATGGC
CTTGCCCCACCCAGGTCTCCCCTGTTCAGCCCAGTTGTACCTTATGATATGTACATACTGAATGCATCCA
ATCCGGATACTGCATTTAATTCGAACCCTGAAGTCAAAGAAACATCTGGTGATTTCTCATCTGTGGATCT
TAGCTTCCTACCAGATGAAGTTACCCAGGAAAATAAAGACCAGCCTGTCATTAGCAAACACGAAACTGAA
GAAAATTCTGAAAGCCAAAGTCCACAAAGTAGGTTGCCATCACCCAGCGAACAGGACGTTGGGCTGGGCT
TAAACAGCAGCAGTTTGTCAAATTCCCATTCACAGCTGCACCCTGGTGATACTGACTCAGTCCAGCCCTC
TCCTGAGAAACCAAACTCCGACTCCTTGTCTCTGGCATCCATAACTCCCATGACACCAATGACCCCTATT
TCAGAATGTTGTGGAATTGTACCTCAACTACAGAATATAGTTTCCACTGTAAACCTGGCCTGTAAGTTGG
ATCTGAAGAAAATAGCTTTGCATGCAAAAAATGCAGAATATAACCCAAAGAGGTTTGCTGCTGTCATAAT
GAGGATCCGAGAGCCCAGGACAACAGCCCTTATATTTAGCTCTGGGAAGATGGTCTGCACGGGAGCCAAA
AGTGAAGAGCAGTCTCGACTTGCAGCAAGAAAATATGCTCGTGTGGTGCAGAAGCTTGGGTTCCCTGCCA
GATTCCTCGATTTTAAAATTCAGAACATGGTTGGAAGCTGTGATGTGAGATTTCCCATCAGGCTGGAAGG
TTTGGTGCTAACCCATCAGCAGTTCAGTAGTTACGAGCCTGAACTGTTTCCTGGTCTTATTTATAGAATG
GTAAAACCACGAATTGTGTTGCTTATCTTTGTATCTGGAAAAGTTGTGTTGACAGGTGCCAAAGAACGTT
CTGAGATCTATGAAGCATTTGAAAACATCTATCCTATTCTAAAAGGTTTTAAAAAAGCCTAGTAATGAAC
TAGTCCGTAACTTGAAAGTATTTCGATTTCTTGGCTTTATATATCTTGTGGAAAGGACGACCATGGTTGC
TAGGATTAATCTGCACGCGTTAAGTCGACAATCAACCTCTGGATTACAAAATTTGTGAAAGATTGACTGG
TATTCTTAACTATGTTGCTCCTTTTACGCTATGTGGATACGCTGCTTTAATGCCTTTGTATCATGCTATT
GCTTCCCGTATGGCTTTCATTTTCTCCTCCTTGTATAAATCCTGGTTGCTGTCTCTTTATGAGGAGTTGT
GGCCCGTTGTCAGGCAACGTGGCGTGGTGTGCACTGTGTTTGCTGACGCAACCCCCACTGGTTGGGGCAT
TGCCACCACCTGTCAGCTCCTTTCCGGGACTTTCGCTTTCCCCCTCCCTATTGCCACGGCGGAACTCATC
GCCGCCTGCCTTGCCCGCTGCTGGACAGGGGCTCGGCTGTTGGGCACTGACAATTCCGTGGTGTTGTCGG
GGAAATCATCGTCCTTTCCTTGGCTGCTCGCCTGTGTTGCCACCTGGATTCTGCGCGGGACGTCCTTCTG
CTACGTCCCTTCGGCCCTCAATCCAGCGGACCTTCCTTCCCGCGGCCTGCTGCCGGCTCTGCGGCCTCTT
CCGCGTCTTCGCCTTCGCCCTCAGACGAGTCGGATCTCCCTTTGGGCCGCCTCCCCGCGTCGACTTTAAG
ACCAATGACTTACAAGGCAGCTGTAGATCTTAGCCACTTTTTAAAAGAAAAGGGGGGACTGGAAGGGCTA
ATTCACTCCCAACGAAGACAAGATCTGCTTTTTGCTTGTACTGGGTCTCTCTGGTTAGACCAGATCTGAG
CCTGGGAGCTCTCTGGCTAACTAGGGAACCCACTGCTTAAGCCTCAATAAAGCTTGCCTTGAGTGCTTCA
AGTAGTGTGTGCCCGTCTGTTGTGTGACTCTGGTAACTAGAGATCCCTCAGACCCTTTTAGTCAGTGTGG
AAAATCTCTAGCAGTACGTATAGTAGTTCATGTCATCTTATTATTCAGTATTTATAACTTGCAAAGAAAT
GAATATCAGAGAGTGAGAGGAACTTGTTTATTGCAGCTTATAATGGTTACAAATAAAGCAATAGCATCAC
AAATTTCACAAATAAAGCATTTTTTTCACTGCATTCTAGTTGTGGTTTGTCCAAACTCATCAATGTATCT
TATCATGTCTGGCTCTAGCTATCCCGCCCCTAACTCCGCCCATCCCGCCCCTAACTCCGCCCAGTTCCGC
CCATTCTCCGCCCCATGGCTGACTAATTTTTTTTATTTATGCAGAGGCCGAGGCCGCCTCGGCCTCTGAG
CTATTCCAGAAGTAGTGAGGAGGCTTTTTTGGAGGCCTAGGGACGTACCCAATTCGCCCTATAGTGAGTC
GTATTACGCGCGCTCACTGGCCGTCGTTTTACAACGTCGTGACTGGGAAAACCCTGGCGTTACCCAACTT
AATCGCCTTGCAGCACATCCCCCTTTCGCCAGCTGGCGTAATAGCGAAGAGGCCCGCACCGATCGCCCTT
CCCAACAGTTGCGCAGCCTGAATGGCGAATGGG
[124 nt withheld, positions 6824-6947]
C
[91 nt withheld, positions 6949-7039]
A
[49 nt withheld, positions 7041-7089]
CCTTTGACGTTGGAGTCCACGTTCTTT
[37 nt withheld, positions 7117-7153]
ACCCTATCTCGGTCTATTCTTTTGATTTATAAGGGATTTTGCCGATTTCGGCCTATTGGTTAAAAAATGA
GCTGATTTAACAAAAATTTAACGCGAATTTTAACAAAATATTAACGCTTACAATTTAGGTGGCACTTTTC
GGGGAAATGTGCGCGGAACCCCTATTTGTTTATTTTTCTAAATACATTCAAATATGTATCCGCTCATGAG
ACAATAACCCTGATAAATGCTTCAATAATATTGAAAAAGGAAGAGTATGAGTATTCAACATTTCCGTGTC
GCCCTTATTCCCTTTTTTGCGGCATTTTGCCTTCCTGTTTTTGCTCACCCAGAAACGCTGGTGAAAGTAA
AAGATGCTGAAGATCAGTTGGGTGCACGAGTGGGTTACATCGAACTGGATCTCAACAGCGGTAAGATCCT
TGAGAGTTTTCGCCCCGAAGAACGTTTTCCAATGATGAGCACTTTTAAAGTTCTGCTATGTGGCGCGGTA
TTATCCCGTATTGACGCCGGGCAAGAGCAACTCGGTCGCCGCATACACTATTCTCAGAATGACTTGGTTG
AGTACTCACCAGTCACAGAAAAGCATCTTACGGATGGCATGACAGTAAGAGAATTATGCAGTGCTGCCAT
AACCATGAGTGATAACACTGCGGCCAACTTACTTCTGACAACGATCGGAGGACCGAAGGAGCTAACCGCT
TTTTTGCACAACATGGGGGATCATGTAACTCGCCTTGATCGTTGGGAACCGGAGCTGAATGAAGCCATAC
CAAACGACGAGCGTGACACCACGATGCCTGTAGCAATGGCAACAACGTTGCGCAAACTATTAACTGGCGA
ACTACTTACTCTAGCTTCCCGGCAACAATTAATAGACTGGATGGAGGCGGATAAAGTTGCAGGACCACTT
CTGCGCTCGGCCCTTCCGGCTGGCTGGTTTATTGCTGATAAATCTGGAGCCGGTGAGCGTGGGTCTCGCG
GTATCATTGCAGCACTGGGGCCAGATGGTAAGCCCTCCCGTATCGTAGTTATCTACACGACGGGGAGTCA
GGCAACTATGGATGAACGAAATAGACAGATCGCTGAGATAGGTGCCTCACTGATTAAGCATTGGTAACTG
TCAGACCAAGTTTACTCATATATACTTTAGATTGATTTAAAACTTCATTTTTAATTTAAAAGGATCTAGG
TGAAGATCCTTTTTGATAATCTCATGACCAAAATCCCTTAACGTGAGTTTTCGTTCCACTGAGCGTCAGA
CCCCGTAGAAAAGATCAAAGGATCTTCTTGAGATCCTTTTTTTCTGCGCGTAATCTGCTGCTTGCAAACA
AAAAAACCACCGCTACCAGCGGTGGTTTGTTTGCCGGATCAAGAGCTACCAACTCTTTTTCCGAAGGTAA
CTGGCTTCAGCAGAGCGCAGATACCAAATACTGTTCTTCTAGTGTAGCCGTAGTTAGGCCACCACTTCAA
GAACTCTGTAGCACCGCCTACATACCTCGCTCTGCTAATCCTGTTACCAGTGGCTGCTGCCAGTGGCGAT
AAGTCGTGTCTTACCGGGTTGGACTCAAGACGATAGTTACCGGATAAGGCGCAGCGGTCGGGCTGAACGG
GGGGTTCGTGCACACAGCCCAGCTTGGAGCGAACGACCTACACCGAACTGAGATACCTACAGCGTGAGCT
ATGAGAAAGCGCCACGCTTCCCGAAGGGAGAAAGGCGGACAGGTATCCGGTAAGCGGCAGGGTCGGAACA
GGAGAGCGCACGAGGGAGCTTCCAGGGGGAAACGCCTGGTATCTTTATAGTCCTGTCGGGTTTCGCCACC
TCTGACTTGAGCGTCGATTTTTGTGATGCTCGTCAGGGGGGCGGAGCCTATGGAAAAACGCCAGCAACGC
GGCCTTTTTACGGTTCCTGGCCTTTTGCTGGCCTTTTGCTCACATGTTCTTTCCTGCGTTATCCCCTGAT
TCTGTGGATAACCGTATTACCGCCTTTGAGTGAGCTGATACCGCTCGCCGCAGCCGAACGACCGAGCGCA
GCGAGTCAGTGAGCGAGGAAGCGGAAGAGCGCCCAATACGCAAACCGCCTCTCCCCGCGCGTTGGCCGAT
TCATTAATGCAGCTGGCACGACAGGTTTCCCGACTGGAAAGCGGGCAGTGAGCGCAACGCAATTAATGTG
AGTTAGCTCACTCATTAGGCACCCCAGGCTTTACACTTTATGCTTCCGGCTCGTATGTTGTGTGGAATTG
TGAGCGGATAACAATTTCACACAGGAAACAGCTATGACCATGATTACGCCAAGCGCGCAATTAACCCTCA
CTAAAGGGAACAAAAGCTGGAGCTGCAAGC
Features (pLannotate 1.2.2; 31 found; start..end, strand, type, name):
      5..231     +  promoter       RSV promoter: Rous sarcoma virus enhancer/promoter
    232..412     +  LTR            5' LTR (truncated): truncated 5' long terminal repeat (LTR) from HIV-1
    459..584     +  misc_feature   HIV-1 Ψ: packaging signal of human immunodeficiency virus type 1
    568..931     +  CDS            HIV-1 gag (fragment): gag protein from human immunodeficiency virus 1; gag
   1077..1310    +  misc_feature   RRE: The Rev response element (RRE) of HIV-1 allows for Rev-dependent mRNA export from the nucleus to the cytoplasm.
   1687..1713    +  CDS            Rev (fragment): human immunodeficiency virus 1 (HIV-1) Rev protein; rev; enhances nuclear export of unspliced and incompletely spliced viral mRNAs
   1720..1743    +  promoter       SV40 promoter (fragment): SV40 early promoter
   1744..1815    +  promoter       SV40 promoter (fragment): SV40 enhancer and early promoter
   1839..1974    +  rep_origin     SV40 ori: SV40 origin of replication
   2020..2616    +  CDS            PuroR (fragment): puromycin N-acetyltransferase; pac from Streptomyces; confers resistance to puromycin
   2665..2782    +  misc_feature   cPPT/CTS: central polypurine tract and central termination sequence of HIV-1
   2847..2913    +  CDS            small t antigen (fragment): SV40 (simian virus 40) small t antigen
   2920..4098    +  promoter       EF-1α promoter: strong constitutive promoter for human elongation factor EF-1α
   4115..5239    +  CDS            TBPL2: TBPL2_HUMAN - Also known as TBP2, TRF3 From Homo sapiens (Human).
   5255..5308    +  promoter       U6 promoter (fragment): RNA polymerase III promoter for human U6 snRNA
   5350..5938    +  misc_feature   WPRE: woodchuck hepatitis virus posttranscriptional regulatory element
   5989..6008    +  misc_feature   cPPT/CTS (fragment): central polypurine tract and central termination sequence of HIV-1
   6010..6243    +  LTR            3' LTR (ΔU3): self-inactivating 3' long terminal repeat (LTR) from HIV-1
   6321..6442    +  polyA_signal   SV40 poly(A) signal: SV40 polyadenylation signal
   6482..6617    +  rep_origin     SV40 ori: SV40 origin of replication
   6638..6656    -  promoter       T7 promoter: promoter for bacteriophage T7 RNA polymerase
   6664..6819    +  CDS            lacZα (fragment): LacZα fragment of β-galactosidase; lacZ fragment
   6824..7252    +  rep_origin     f1 ori (sequence partly withheld): f1 bacteriophage origin of replication; arrow indicates direction of (+) strand synthesis
   7305..7409    +  promoter       AmpR promoter: bla
   7410..8270    +  CDS            AmpR: β-lactamase; bla; confers resistance to ampicillin, carbenicillin, and related antibiotics
   8441..9029    +  rep_origin     ori: high-copy-number ColE1/pMB1/pBR322/pUC origin of replication
   9212..9304    +  CDS            lacI (fragment): lac repressor; lacI; The lac repressor binds to the lac operator to inhibit transcription in E. coli. This inhibition can be relieved by adding lactose or isopropyl-β-D-thiogalactopyranoside (IPTG).
   9317..9338    +  protein_bind   CAP binding site: CAP binding activates transcription in the presence of cAMP. E. coli catabolite activator protein
   9353..9383    +  promoter       lac promoter: promoter for the E. coli lac operon
   9391..9407    +  protein_bind   lac operator: The lac repressor binds to the lac operator to inhibit transcription in E. coli. This inhibition can be relieved by adding lactose or isopropyl-β-D-thiogalactopyranoside (IPTG). lac repressor encoded by lacI
   9452..9470    +  promoter       T3 promoter: promoter for bacteriophage T3 RNA polymerase
