[The description below was written by a language model from this plasmid's Addgene catalogue record and pLannotate feature annotations shown in this document.]
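Description:
TFORF2117 is a lentiviral mammalian expression plasmid built on the pLX_TRC317 backbone and belongs to a barcoded collection of transcription factor open reading frames. It carries human TBPL2 (also known as TBP2 or TRF3), a synthesized ORF placed directly downstream of the strong constitutive EF-1α promoter. The sequenced record is about 9.5 kb. In bacteria the plasmid replicates from a high-copy ColE1/pUC-type origin and is selected with ampicillin through the β-lactamase gene. An f1 origin and remnants of a lac/lacZα cloning region with T3 and T7 promoters are also present in the backbone. The depositor notes that the plasmid can recombine, a common concern with LTR-containing vectors.

The viral portion has a third-generation, self-inactivating layout. An RSV promoter drives a truncated HIV-1 5' LTR, followed by the Ψ packaging signal with a partial gag sequence, the Rev response element for Rev-dependent nuclear export of the genomic RNA, and a cPPT/CTS element. A WPRE after the ORF boosts transcript expression, and the cassette ends in a ΔU3 3' LTR followed by an SV40 polyadenylation signal. Upstream of the EF-1α cassette, an SV40 promoter/origin region drives puromycin N-acetyltransferase, allowing selection of transduced cells. The catalogue entry describes a unique 24-bp barcode associated with each ORF. It is not annotated in the feature table, so its exact position cannot be stated from the record. The short U6 promoter fragment between TBPL2 and the WPRE is a partial automated match and does not indicate a functional cassette. The construct is intended for overexpressing TBPL2 either individually or in pooled screens, where barcode readout identifies which transcription factor each cell received, as in directed differentiation studies.
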