Addgene plasmid #143340: TFORF2117
Purpose: Lentiviral vector for overexpressing transcription factor ORFs with unique 24-bp barcodes. Barcodes facilitate identification of transcription factors in pooled screens.
Depositing lab: Feng Zhang. Depositing organization: Broad Institute. Publication: A transcription factor atlas of directed differentiation. Joung J, Ma S, Tay T, Geiger-Schuller KR, Kirchgatterer PC, Verdine VK, Guo B, Arias-Garcia MA, Allen WE, Singh A, Kuksenko O, Abudayyeh OO, Gootenberg JS, Fu Z, Macrae RK, Buenrostro JD, Regev A, Zhang F. Cell. 2023 Jan 5;186(1):209-229.e26. doi: 10.1016/j.cell.2022.11.026. PubMed 36608654.
Backbone
  Vector backbone: pLX_TRC317
  Backbone manufacturer: Broad Institute Genetic Perturbation Platform
  Backbone size w/o insert (bp): 8264
  Vector type: Mammalian Expression, Lentiviral
  Selectable markers: Puromycin
Growth in bacteria
  Bacterial resistance: Ampicillin, 100 μg/mL
  Growth temperature: 37°C
  Growth strain: NEB Stable
  Copy number: High Copy
Gene/Insert
  Gene/Insert name: TBPL2
  Species: H. sapiens (human)
  Insert size (bp): 1229
  Entrez Gene: TBPL2 (a.k.a. TBP2, TRF3)
  Promoter: EF1a
  Cloning method: Unknown
  Sequencing primers: 5′ GGGTGGAGACTGAAGTTAGGCCAG; 3′ CACATAGCGTAAAAGGAGCAACATAG
Terms and licenses: Academic/Nonprofit Terms; Industry Terms: Not Available to Industry
Depositor comments: NM_199047,ENST00000247219 . The transcription factor ORF portion of this plasmid was synthesized by Genewiz. Please test multiple small colonies in case of plasmid recombination. To make this collection available in a timely manner, a portion of this collection was not fully sequenced by Addgene. If an Addgene verified full plasmid sequence is not available, please contact us prior to placing an order to request the full sequence.
How to cite: TFORF2117 was a gift from Feng Zhang (Addgene plasmid # 143340 ; http://n2t.net/addgene:143340 ; RRID:Addgene_143340)
