>Addgene plasmid #143340 | TFORF2117 | depositor partial sequence | sequence record 282158 | Insert
ACCGCCACCATGGCCTCTGCGCCCTGGCCGGAGCGGGTTCCGAGGCTGCTCGCTCCGCGCTTACCCTCTT
ACCCGCCCCCACCCCCAACAGTGGGATTACGGTCCATGGAGCAGGAGGAGACCTACCTGGAGCTCTACCT
GGACCAGTGCGCCGCTCAGGATGGCCTTGCCCCACCCAGGTCTCCCCTGTTCAGCCCAGTTGTACCTTAT
GATATGTACATACTGAATGCATCCAATCCGGATACTGCATTTAATTCGAACCCTGAAGTCAAAGAAACAT
CTGGTGATTTCTCATCTGTGGATCTTAGCTTCCTACCAGATGAAGTTACCCAGGAAAATAAAGACCAGCC
TGTCATTAGCAAACACGAAACTGAAGAAAATTCTGAAAGCCAAAGTCCACAAAGTAGGTTGCCATCACCC
AGCGAACAGGACGTTGGGCTGGGCTTAAACAGCAGCAGTTTGTCAAATTCCCATTCACAGCTGCACCCTG
GTGATACTGACTCAGTCCAGCCCTCTCCTGAGAAACCAAACTCCGACTCCTTGTCTCTGGCATCCATAAC
TCCCATGACACCAATGACCCCTATTTCAGAATGTTGTGGAATTGTACCTCAACTACAGAATATAGTTTCC
ACTGTAAACCTGGCCTGTAAGTTGGATCTGAAGAAAATAGCTTTGCATGCAAAAAATGCAGAATATAACC
CAAAGAGGTTTGCTGCTGTCATAATGAGGATCCGAGAGCCCAGGACAACAGCCCTTATATTTAGCTCTGG
GAAGATGGTCTGCACGGGAGCCAAAAGTGAAGAGCAGTCTCGACTTGCAGCAAGAAAATATGCTCGTGTG
GTGCAGAAGCTTGGGTTCCCTGCCAGATTCCTCGATTTTAAAATTCAGAACATGGTTGGAAGCTGTGATG
TGAGATTTCCCATCAGGCTGGAAGGTTTGGTGCTAACCCATCAGCAGTTCAGTAGTTACGAGCCTGAACT
GTTTCCTGGTCTTATTTATAGAATGGTAAAACCACGAATTGTGTTGCTTATCTTTGTATCTGGAAAAGTT
GTGTTGACAGGTGCCAAAGAACGTTCTGAGATCTATGAAGCATTTGAAAACATCTATCCTATTCTAAAAG
GTTTTAAAAAAGCCTAGTAATGAACTAGTCCGTAACTTGAAAGTATTTCGATTTCTTGGCTTTATATATC
TTGTGGAAAGGACGACCATGGTTGCTAGGATTAATCTGC
