>Addgene plasmid #143340 | TFORF2117 | depositor partial sequence | sequence record 282159 | Barcode
CCATGGTTGCTAGGATTAATCTGC
